>Addgene plasmid #167162 | pPPAT-mCherry | addgene full sequence | sequence record 330489 | Addgene NGS Result
CGTTACATAACTTACGGTAAATGGCCCGCCTGGCTGACCGCCCAACGACCCCCGCCCATTGACGTCAATA
ATGACGTATGTTCCCATAGTAACGCCAATAGGGACTTTCCATTGACGTCAATGGGTGGAGTATTTACGGT
AAACTGCCCACTTGGCAGTACATCAAGTGTATCATATGCCAAGTACGCCCCCTATTGACGTCAATGACGG
TAAATGGCCCGCCTGGCATTATGCCCAGTACATGACCTTATGGGACTTTCCTACTTGGCAGTACATCTAC
GTATTAGTCATCGCTATTACCATGGTGATGCGGTTTTGGCAGTACATCAATGGGCGTGGATAGCGGTTTG
ACTCACGGGGATTTCCAAGTCTCCACCCCATTGACGTCAATGGGAGTTTGTTTTGGCACCAAAATCAACG
GGACTTTCCAAAATGTCGTAACAACTCCGCCCCATTGACGCAAATGGGCGGTAGGCGTGTACGGTGGGAG
GTCTATATAAGCAGAGCTGGTTTAGTGAACCGTCAGATCCGCTAGCGCTACCGGACTCAGATCTCGAGCC
ATATGGAGCTGGAGGAGTTGGGGATCCGAGAGGAATGTGGCGTGTTCGGGTGCATCGCCTCAGGAGAGTG
GCCCACGCAGCTGGATGTACCGCATGTGATCACTCTGGGACTCGTGGGGCTGCAGCACCGGGGTCAGGAG
AGTGCTGGTATTGTGACTAGTGATGGGAGTTCGGTGCCAACATTCAAATCACACAAGGGAATGGGTCTTG
TAAATCACGTCTTTACTGAAGACAATTTGAAAAAATTATATGTTTCAAATCTTGGAATTGGACACACCAG
GTATGCCACCACAGGAAAATGTGAACTAGAAAATTGTCAGCCCTTCGTTGTTGAAACACTTCATGGGAAG
ATAGCTGTGGCACATAATGGCGAATTGGTAAATGCTGCTCGATTAAGGAAAAAGCTTCTGCGTCATGGTA
TTGGTCTGTCTACAAGTTCTGATAGTGAAATGATTACCCAGTTACTGGCGTATACCCCTCCTCAGGAACA
AGATGACACCCCAGACTGGGTAGCCAGGATTAAAAACTTGATGAAGGAAGCACCCACAGCATACTCCCTG
CTTATAATGCACAGAGATGTTATTTATGCAGTACGAGATCCTTATGGAAATCGTCCCTTATGCATTGGTC
GTCTTATTCCAGTGTCTGATATAAATGACAAAGAGAAAAAAACATCAGAAACAGAAGGATGGGTGGTGTC
TTCAGAATCTTGTAGCTTCTTATCTATTGGTGCAAGATATTACCGTGAAGTCTTGCCTGGAGAAATTGTG
GAAATATCCAGACACAATGTCCAAACTCTTGATATTATATCAAGGTCTGAAGGAAACCCAGTGGCTTTTT
GTATCTTTGAATATGTTTATTTTGCAAGACCAGACAGTATGTTCGAAGACCAAATGGTTTATACAGTAAG
ATACCGTTGTGGCCAGCAGCTAGCGATTGAAGCACCTGTGGATGCAGATTTGGTTAGCACTGTTCCAGAA
TCTGCTACGCCTGCTGCTCTTGCTTACGCAGGAAAGTGTGGACTTCCATATGTGGAGGTGCTGTGTAAAA
ACCGGTATGTAGGGAGAACCTTCATTCAGCCAAACATGAGGTTAAGACAACTTGGTGTTGCAAAAAAATT
TGGAGTATTGTCAGACAACTTTAAAGGCAAAAGAATTGTTCTTGTAGATGATTCAATTGTCAGAGGCAAT
ACCATCTCACCTATAATAAAACTGCTCAAAGAATCTGGTGCAAAAGAGGTACACATTCGAGTAGCTTCAC
CACCAATTAAATATCCATGCTTCATGGGAATAAACATTCCTACAAAAGAAGAGCTCATTGCCAATAAACC
AGAATTTGATCACCTTGCAGAATATCTAGGAGCAAACAGTGTTGTGTATCTGTCAGTAGAAGGACTGGTT
TCATCTGTACAAGAAGGGATAAAGTTTAAAAAACAGAAAGAGAAAAAGCACGATATTATGATCCAAGAAA
ATGGAAATGGTCTGGAATGTTTTGAAAAGAGTGGTCATTGTACAGCTTGTCTCACTGGAAAATATCCTGT
AGAATTAGAATGGGTACCGCGGGCCCGGGATCCACCGGTCGCCACCATGGTGAGCAAGGGCGAGGAGGAT
AACATGGCCATCATCAAGGAGTTCATGCGCTTCAAGGTGCACATGGAGGGCTCCGTGAACGGCCACGAGT
TCGAGATCGAGGGCGAGGGCGAGGGCCGCCCCTACGAGGGCACCCAGACCGCCAAGCTGAAGGTGACCAA
GGGTGGCCCCCTGCCCTTCGCCTGGGACATCCTGTCCCCTCAGTTCATGTACGGCTCCAAGGCCTACGTG
AAGCACCCCGCCGACATCCCCGACTACTTGAAGCTGTCCTTCCCCGAGGGCTTCAAGTGGGAGCGCGTGA
TGAACTTCGAGGACGGCGGCGTGGTGACCGTGACCCAGGACTCCTCCCTGCAGGACGGCGAGTTCATCTA
CAAGGTGAAGCTGCGCGGCACCAACTTCCCCTCCGACGGCCCCGTAATGCAGAAGAAGACCATGGGCTGG
GAGGCCTCCTCCGAGCGGATGTACCCCGAGGACGGCGCCCTGAAGGGCGAGATCAAGCAGAGGCTGAAGC
TGAAGGACGGCGGCCACTACGACGCTGAGGTCAAGACCACCTACAAGGCCAAGAAGCCCGTGCAGCTGCC
CGGCGCCTACAACGTCAACATCAAGTTGGACATCACCTCCCACAACGAGGACTACACCATCGTGGAACAG
TACGAACGCGCCGAGGGCCGCCACTCCACCGGCGGCATGGACGAGCTGTACAAGTAGCGGCCGCGACTCT
AGATCATAATCAGCCATACCACATTTGTAGAGGTTTTACTTGCTTTAAAAAACCTCCCACACCTCCCCCT
GAACCTGAAACATAAAATGAATGCAATTGTTGTTGTTAACTTGTTTATTGCAGCTTATAATGGTTACAAA
TAAAGCAATAGCATCACAAATTTCACAAATAAAGCATTTTTTTCACTGCATTCTAGTTGTGGTTTGTCCA
AACTCATCAATGTATCTTAAGGCGTAAATTGTAAGCGTTAATATTTTGTTAAAATTCGCGTTAAATTTTT
GTTAAATCAGCTCATTTTTTAACCAATAGGCCGAAATCGGCAAAATCCCTTATAAATCAAAAGAATAGAC
CGAGATAGGGT
[37 nt withheld, positions 3232-3268]
AAAGAACGTGGACTCCAACGTCAAAGG
[49 nt withheld, positions 3296-3344]
T
[91 nt withheld, positions 3346-3436]
G
[124 nt withheld, positions 3438-3561]
CAGGTGGCACTTTTCGGGGAAATGTGCGCGGAACCCCTATTTGTTTATTTTTCTAAATACATTCAAATAT
GTATCCGCTCATGAGACAATAACCCTGATAAATGCTTCAATAATATTGAAAAAGGAAGAGTCCTGAGGCG
GAAAGAACCAGCTGTGGAATGTGTGTCAGTTAGGGTGTGGAAAGTCCCCAGGCTCCCCAGCAGGCAGAAG
TATGCAAAGCATGCATCTCAATTAGTCAGCAACCAGGTGTGGAAAGTCCCCAGGCTCCCCAGCAGGCAGA
AGTATGCAAAGCATGCATCTCAATTAGTCAGCAACCATAGTCCCGCCCCTAACTCCGCCCATCCCGCCCC
TAACTCCGCCCAGTTCCGCCCATTCTCCGCCCCATGGCTGACTAATTTTTTTTATTTATGCAGAGGCCGA
GGCCGCCTCGGCCTCTGAGCTATTCCAGAAGTAGTGAGGAGGCTTTTTTGGAGGCCTAGGCTTTTGCAAA
GATCGATCAAGAGACAGGATGAGGATCGTTTCGCATGATTGAACAAGATGGATTGCACGCAGGTTCTCCG
GCCGCTTGGGTGGAGAGGCTATTCGGCTATGACTGGGCACAACAGACAATCGGCTGCTCTGATGCCGCCG
TGTTCCGGCTGTCAGCGCAGGGGCGCCCGGTTCTTTTTGTCAAGACCGACCTGTCCGGTGCCCTGAATGA
ACTGCAAGACGAGGCAGCGCGGCTATCGTGGCTGGCCACGACGGGCGTTCCTTGCGCAGCTGTGCTCGAC
GTTGTCACTGAAGCGGGAAGGGACTGGCTGCTATTGGGCGAAGTGCCGGGGCAGGATCTCCTGTCATCTC
ACCTTGCTCCTGCCGAGAAAGTATCCATCATGGCTGATGCAATGCGGCGGCTGCATACGCTTGATCCGGC
TACCTGCCCATTCGACCACCAAGCGAAACATCGCATCGAGCGAGCACGTACTCGGATGGAAGCCGGTCTT
GTCGATCAGGATGATCTGGACGAAGAGCATCAGGGGCTCGCGCCAGCCGAACTGTTCGCCAGGCTCAAGG
CGAGCATGCCCGACGGCGAGGATCTCGTCGTGACCCATGGCGATGCCTGCTTGCCGAATATCATGGTGGA
AAATGGCCGCTTTTCTGGATTCATCGACTGTGGCCGGCTGGGTGTGGCGGACCGCTATCAGGACATAGCG
TTGGCTACCCGTGATATTGCTGAAGAGCTTGGCGGCGAATGGGCTGACCGCTTCCTCGTGCTTTACGGTA
TCGCCGCTCCCGATTCGCAGCGCATCGCCTTCTATCGCCTTCTTGACGAGTTCTTCTGAGCGGGACTCTG
GGGTTCGAAATGACCGACCAAGCGACGCCCAACCTGCCATCACGAGATTTCGATTCCACCGCCGCCTTCT
ATGAAAGGTTGGGCTTCGGAATCGTTTTCCGGGACGCCGGCTGGATGATCCTCCAGCGCGGGGATCTCAT
GCTGGAGTTCTTCGCCCACCCTAGGGGGAGGCTAACTGAAACACGGAAGGAGACAATACCGGAAGGAACC
CGCGCTATGACGGCAATAAAAAGACAGAATAAAACGCACGGTGTTGGGTCGTTTGTTCATAAACGCGGGG
TTCGGTCCCAGGGCTGGCACTCTGTCGATACCCCACCGAGACCCCATTGGGGCCAATACGCCCGCGTTTC
TTCCTTTTCCCCACCCCACCCCCCAAGTTCGGGTGAAGGCCCAGGGCTCGCAGCCAACGTCGGGGCGGCA
GGCCCTGCCATAGCCTCAGGTTACTCATATATACTTTAGATTGATTTAAAACTTCATTTTTAATTTAAAA
GGATCTAGGTGAAGATCCTTTTTGATAATCTCATGACCAAAATCCCTTAACGTGAGTTTTCGTTCCACTG
AGCGTCAGACCCCGTAGAAAAGATCAAAGGATCTTCTTGAGATCCTTTTTTTCTGCGCGTAATCTGCTGC
TTGCAAACAAAAAAACCACCGCTACCAGCGGTGGTTTGTTTGCCGGATCAAGAGCTACCAACTCTTTTTC
CGAAGGTAACTGGCTTCAGCAGAGCGCAGATACCAAATACTGTTCTTCTAGTGTAGCCGTAGTTAGGCCA
CCACTTCAAGAACTCTGTAGCACCGCCTACATACCTCGCTCTGCTAATCCTGTTACCAGTGGCTGCTGCC
AGTGGCGATAAGTCGTGTCTTACCGGGTTGGACTCAAGACGATAGTTACCGGATAAGGCGCAGCGGTCGG
GCTGAACGGGGGGTTCGTGCACACAGCCCAGCTTGGAGCGAACGACCTACACCGAACTGAGATACCTACA
GCGTGAGCTATGAGAAAGCGCCACGCTTCCCGAAGGGAGAAAGGCGGACAGGTATCCGGTAAGCGGCAGG
GTCGGAACAGGAGAGCGCACGAGGGAGCTTCCAGGGGGAAACGCCTGGTATCTTTATAGTCCTGTCGGGT
TTCGCCACCTCTGACTTGAGCGTCGATTTTTGTGATGCTCGTCAGGGGGGCGGAGCCTATGGAAAAACGC
CAGCAACGCGGCCTTTTTACGGTTCCTGGCCTTTTGCTGGCCTTTTGCTCACATGTTCTTTCCTGCGTTA
TCCCCTGATTCTGTGGATAACCGTATTACCGCCATGCATTAGTTATTAATAGTAATCAATTACGGGGTCA
TTAGTTCATAGCCCATATATGGAGTTCCG
Features (pLannotate 1.2.2; 17 found; start..end, strand, type, name):
      1..304     +  enhancer       CMV enhancer: human cytomegalovirus immediate early enhancer
    305..508     +  promoter       CMV promoter: human cytomegalovirus (CMV) immediate early promoter
    531..559     +  misc_feature   MCS (fragment): multiple cloning site
    563..2113    +  CDS            PPAT: PUR1_HUMAN - Also known as GPAT. Experimental evidence at protein level: Swiss-Prot protein existence level 1. From Homo sapiens (Human).
   2113..2139    +  misc_feature   MCS (fragment): multiple cloning site
   2147..2857    +  CDS            mCherry: monomeric derivative of DsRed fluorescent protein (Shaner et al., 2004) mammalian codon-optimized
   2872..2955    +  CDS            large T antigen (fragment): large T antigen from SV40 (simian virus 40)
   2978..3099    +  polyA_signal   SV40 poly(A) signal: SV40 polyadenylation signal
   3133..3561    -  rep_origin     f1 ori (sequence partly withheld): f1 bacteriophage origin of replication; arrow indicates direction of (+) strand synthesis
   3588..3692    +  promoter       AmpR promoter: bla
   3694..4051    +  promoter       SV40 promoter: SV40 enhancer and early promoter
   4086..4880    +  CDS            NeoR/KanR: aminoglycoside phosphotransferase from Tn5; aph(3')-II (or nptII); confers resistance to neomycin, kanamycin, and G418 (Geneticin®)
   4901..5053    +  CDS            ble (fragment): BLE_KLEPN - Experimental evidence at protein level: Swiss-Prot protein existence level 1. Binding protein with a strong affinity to the bleomycin family of antibiotics. Binds to CL990; an antimitotic-antibiotic compound. From Klebsiella pneumoniae.
   5112..5159    +  polyA_signal   HSV TK poly(A) signal: herpes simplex virus thymidine kinase polyadenylation signal (Cole and Stacy, 1985)
   5250..5266    -  polyA_signal   bGH poly(A) signal (fragment): bovine growth hormone polyadenylation signal
   5488..6076    +  rep_origin     ori: high-copy-number ColE1/pMB1/pBR322/pUC origin of replication
   6191..6250    +  enhancer       CMV enhancer (fragment): human cytomegalovirus immediate early enhancer
