[The description below was written by a language model from this plasmid's Addgene catalogue record and pLannotate feature annotations shown in this document.]
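Description:
pPPAT-mCherry is a mammalian expression plasmid built on the Clontech pmCherry-N1 backbone, giving a total size of 6,250 bp. It carries the 1,551 bp human PPAT coding sequence, which encodes amidophosphoribosyltransferase (also known as GPAT, ATASE or PRAT), the enzyme that catalyses the first committed step of de novo purine biosynthesis. The insert was placed between the XhoI and KpnI sites of the multiple cloning site, both of which remain intact. PPAT therefore sits upstream of the backbone's mammalian codon-optimized mCherry, separated only by a short stretch of residual polylinker, and the product is PPAT tagged at its C terminus with the red fluorescent protein. Transcription is driven by the human cytomegalovirus immediate early enhancer and promoter and terminated by the SV40 polyadenylation signal.

The plasmid is propagated in E. coli from a high-copy pUC-type origin. A single NeoR/KanR (Tn5 aminoglycoside phosphotransferase) gene provides selection in both hosts. A bacterial bla-type promoter expresses it to give kanamycin resistance, while the adjacent SV40 enhancer/early promoter and a downstream HSV TK poly(A) signal allow G418 selection of stably transfected mammalian cells. An f1 origin is also present and permits single-stranded DNA production. The short large T antigen, ble and bGH poly(A) fragments in the annotation appear to be incidental partial matches within backbone sequence rather than functional parts.

The construct is intended for transient or stable expression of fluorescent PPAT in mammalian cells. The associated publication concerns fluorescence microscopy detection of purinosomes, the clusters formed by purine biosynthetic enzymes, so the fusion serves as a live-cell imaging marker for PPAT localization and its co-clustering with other tagged pathway enzymes.
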