Addgene plasmid #167162: pPPAT-mCherry
Purpose: Expresses human PPAT-mCherry fusion in mammalian cells
Depositing lab: Stephen Benkovic. Depositing organization: Pennsylvania State University. Publication: Detecting Purinosome Metabolon Formation with Fluorescence Microscopy. Pedley AM, Benkovic SJ. Methods Mol Biol. 2018;1764:279-289. doi: 10.1007/978-1-4939-7759-8_17. PubMed 29605921.
Backbone
  Vector backbone: pmCherry-N1
  Backbone manufacturer: Clontech
  Backbone size w/o insert (bp): 4722
  Total vector size (bp): 6250
  Vector type: Mammalian Expression
  Selectable markers: Neomycin (select with G418)
Growth in bacteria
  Bacterial resistance: Kanamycin, 50 μg/mL
  Growth temperature: 37°C
  Growth strain: DH5alpha
  Copy number: High Copy
Gene/Insert
  Gene/Insert name: PPAT
  Species: H. sapiens (human)
  Insert size (bp): 1551
  Entrez Gene: PPAT (a.k.a. ATASE, GPAT, PRAT)
  Promoter: CMV
  Tag / fusion protein: mCherry (C terminal on backbone)
  Cloning method: Restriction Enzyme; 5′ cloning site XhoI (not destroyed); 3′ cloning site KpnI (not destroyed)
  Sequencing primers: 5′ CGCAAATGGGCGGTAGGCGTG
Terms and licenses: Academic/Nonprofit Terms; Industry Terms: Not Available to Industry
How to cite: pPPAT-mCherry was a gift from Stephen Benkovic (Addgene plasmid # 167162 ; http://n2t.net/addgene:167162 ; RRID:Addgene_167162)
